Addgene plasmid #127431: pMyosin-miRFP670nano
Purpose: LC-Myosin labeling with near-infrared fluorescent protein miRFP670nano
Depositing lab: Vladislav Verkhusha. Depositing organization: University of Helsinki. Publication: Smallest near-infrared fluorescent protein evolved from cyanobacteriochrome as versatile tag for spectral multiplexing. Oliinyk OS, Shemetov AA, Pletnev S, Shcherbakova DM, Verkhusha VV. Nat Commun. 2019 Jan 17;10(1):279. doi: 10.1038/s41467-018-08050-8. PubMed 30655515.
Backbone
  Vector backbone: pcDNA
  Vector type: Mammalian Expression
Growth in bacteria
  Bacterial resistance: Ampicillin, 100 μg/mL
  Growth temperature: 37°C
  Growth strain: DH5alpha
  Copy number: High Copy
Gene/Insert
  Gene/Insert name: miRFP670nano-LC-Myosin
  Species: M. musculus (mouse), Synthetic
  Insert size (bp): 1014
  Promoter: CMV
  Tag / fusion protein: miRFP670nano (N terminal on insert)
  Cloning method: Restriction Enzyme; 5′ cloning site KpnI (not destroyed); 3′ cloning site XbaI (not destroyed)
  Sequencing primers: 5′ CMV Forward; 3′ BGH Reverse
Terms and licenses: Academic/Nonprofit Terms; Industry Terms: Not Available to Industry
How to cite: pMyosin-miRFP670nano was a gift from Vladislav Verkhusha (Addgene plasmid # 127431 ; http://n2t.net/addgene:127431 ; RRID:Addgene_127431)
