[The description below was written by a language model from this plasmid's Addgene catalogue record and pLannotate feature annotations shown in this document.]
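Description:
pMyosin-miRFP670nano is a 6,380-nt mammalian expression plasmid on a pcDNA backbone, designed to label myosin light chain with the near-infrared fluorescent protein miRFP670nano. It is maintained in E. coli at high copy through a ColE1/pUC-type origin and selected with ampicillin via the β-lactamase gene. An f1 origin is also present. For mammalian cells the backbone carries an SV40 early promoter driving a neomycin phosphotransferase gene followed by an SV40 polyadenylation signal, a standard arrangement that would permit G418 selection of stable transfectants, although the record does not state that it was used this way.

The expression cassette uses the human CMV immediate early enhancer and promoter and ends with the bovine growth hormone polyadenylation signal. Between them, cloned KpnI to XbaI, sits a fusion open reading frame in which miRFP670nano lies N-terminal to mouse Myl9, the myosin regulatory light chain involved in smooth muscle and nonmuscle contractility; a short gap between the two annotated coding regions suggests a linker. miRFP670nano is a small, constitutively fluorescent protein derived from a Nostoc punctiforme cyanobacteriochrome, and it needs biliverdin as a cofactor to fluoresce. T7 and SP6 promoters flank the insert, as is usual for this backbone. Several small annotated fragments (a truncated HIV-1 LTR piece, partial ble and lacI, a lac promoter/operator region, a bom fragment) appear to be backbone remnants or incidental matches rather than functional parts.

The construct is intended for transfection into mammalian cells to visualise myosin-containing structures in the near-infrared channel, which leaves visible wavelengths free for multiplexing with other fluorescent tags.
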