Features (pLannotate 1.2.2; 22 found; start..end, strand, type, name):
    177..556     +  enhancer       CMV enhancer: human cytomegalovirus immediate early enhancer
    557..760     +  promoter       CMV promoter: human cytomegalovirus (CMV) immediate early promoter
    756..789     +  LTR            5' LTR (truncated) (fragment): truncated 5' long terminal repeat (LTR) from HIV-1
    805..823     +  promoter       T7 promoter: promoter for bacteriophage T7 RNA polymerase
    843..1283    +  CDS            miRFP670nano: miRFP670nano is a basic (constitutively fluorescent) near ir fluorescent protein published in 2019, derived from Nostoc punctiforme. It has very low acid sensitivity. It requires the cofactor biliverdin for fluorescence.
   1341..1856    +  CDS            Myl9: MYL9_MOUSE - Also known as Myrl2. Experimental evidence at protein level: Swiss-Prot protein existence level 1. Myosin regulatory subunit that plays an important role in regulation of both smooth muscle and nonmuscle cell contractile activity via its phosphorylation. Implicated in cytokinesis, receptor capping, and cell locomotion (By similarity). In myoblasts, regulates PIEZO1-dependent cortical actomyosin assembly involved in myotube formation (PubMed:29799007). From Mus musculus (Mouse).
   1875..1893    -  promoter       SP6 promoter: promoter for bacteriophage SP6 RNA polymerase
   1919..2143    +  polyA_signal   bGH poly(A) signal: bovine growth hormone polyadenylation signal
   2147..2168    +  promoter       SV40 promoter (fragment): SV40 enhancer and early promoter
   2189..2617    +  rep_origin     f1 ori (sequence partly withheld): f1 bacteriophage origin of replication; arrow indicates direction of (+) strand synthesis
   2631..2960    +  promoter       SV40 promoter: SV40 enhancer and early promoter
   3027..3818    +  CDS            neo: KKA2_KLEPN - Also known as kan, nptII. Experimental evidence at protein level: Swiss-Prot protein existence level 1. Resistance to kanamycin, neomycin, paromomycin, ribostamycin, butirosin and gentamicin B. From Klebsiella pneumoniae.
   3842..4000    +  CDS            ble (fragment): BLE_KLEPN - Experimental evidence at protein level: Swiss-Prot protein existence level 1. Binding protein with a strong affinity to the bleomycin family of antibiotics. Binds to CL990; an antimitotic-antibiotic compound. From Klebsiella pneumoniae.
   3995..4116    +  polyA_signal   SV40 poly(A) signal: SV40 polyadenylation signal
   4189..4205    -  protein_bind   lac operator: The lac repressor binds to the lac operator to inhibit transcription in E. coli. This inhibition can be relieved by adding lactose or isopropyl-β-D-thiogalactopyranoside (IPTG). lac repressor encoded by lacI
   4213..4243    -  promoter       lac promoter: promoter for the E. coli lac operon
   4258..4279    -  protein_bind   CAP binding site: CAP binding activates transcription in the presence of cAMP. E. coli catabolite activator protein
   4292..4384    -  CDS            lacI (fragment): lac repressor; lacI; The lac repressor binds to the lac operator to inhibit transcription in E. coli. This inhibition can be relieved by adding lactose or isopropyl-β-D-thiogalactopyranoside (IPTG).
   4567..5155    -  rep_origin     ori: high-copy-number ColE1/pMB1/pBR322/pUC origin of replication
   5326..6186    -  CDS            AmpR: β-lactamase; bla; confers resistance to ampicillin, carbenicillin, and related antibiotics
   6187..6291    -  promoter       AmpR promoter: bla
   6350..22      -  misc_feature   bom (fragment) (across the origin): basis of mobility region from pBR322
>Addgene plasmid #127431 | pMyosin-miRFP670nano | addgene full sequence | sequence record 250322 | Addgene NGS Result
TGCCGCATAGTTAAGCCAGTATCTGCTCCCTGCTTGTGTGTTGGAGGTCGCTGAGTAGTGCGCGAGCAAA
ATTTAAGCTACAACAAGGCAAGGCTTGACCGACAATTGCATGAAGAATCTGCTTAGGGTTAGGCGTTTTG
CGCTGCTTCGCGATGTACGGGCCAGATATACGCGTTGACATTGATTATTGACTAGTTATTAATAGTAATC
AATTACGGGGTCATTAGTTCATAGCCCATATATGGAGTTCCGCGTTACATAACTTACGGTAAATGGCCCG
CCTGGCTGACCGCCCAACGACCCCCGCCCATTGACGTCAATAATGACGTATGTTCCCATAGTAACGCCAA
TAGGGACTTTCCATTGACGTCAATGGGTGGAGTATTTACGGTAAACTGCCCACTTGGCAGTACATCAAGT
GTATCATATGCCAAGTACGCCCCCTATTGACGTCAATGACGGTAAATGGCCCGCCTGGCATTATGCCCAG
TACATGACCTTATGGGACTTTCCTACTTGGCAGTACATCTACGTATTAGTCATCGCTATTACCATGGTGA
TGCGGTTTTGGCAGTACATCAATGGGCGTGGATAGCGGTTTGACTCACGGGGATTTCCAAGTCTCCACCC
CATTGACGTCAATGGGAGTTTGTTTTGGCACCAAAATCAACGGGACTTTCCAAAATGTCGTAACAACTCC
GCCCCATTGACGCAAATGGGCGGTAGGCGTGTACGGTGGGAGGTCTATATAAGCAGAGCTCTCTGGCTAA
CTAGAGAACCCACTGCTTACTGGCTTATCGAAATTAATACGACTCACTATAGGGAGACCCAAGCTTGGTA
CCATGGCAAACCTGGACAAGATGCTGAATACCACAGTAACAGAGGTGCGGCAGTTCCTGCAGGTGGACAG
AGTGTGCGTGTTCCAGTTTGAGGAGGATTATAGCGGAGTGGTGGTGGTGGAGGCCGTGGACGATAGGTGG
ATCTCCATCCTGAAGACCCAGGTGCGGGATAGATACTTCATGGAGACAAGGGGCGAGGAGTATTCTCACG
GCCGCTACCAGGCCATCGCCGACATCTACACCGCAAACCTGACAGAGTGCTACAGGGATCTGCTGACACA
GTTTCAGGTGAGAGCAATCCTGGCCGTGCCCATCCTGCAGGGCAAGAAGCTGTGGGGCCTGTTGGTGGCA
CACCAGCTGGCGGCCCCTAGACAGTGGCAGACCTGGGAGATCGACTTTCTGAAGCAGCAGGCCGTGGTGG
TGGGCATCGCCATCCAGCAGAGCGGAGGTGGTGGATCAGGAGGAGGTGGTTCTGGAGGTGGTGGATCAGG
AGGAAGATCTATGTCGAGCAAGAGAGCCAAGGCCAAGACCACCAAGAAGAGGCCCCAGAGGGCTACGTCC
AATGTCTTCGCCATGTTTGACCAGTCCCAGATCCAGGAGTTTAAGGAGGCCTTCAACATGATTGATCAGA
ACCGCGATGGCTTCATTGATAAGGAGGACCTGCACGACATGTTGGCCTCTCTGGGGAAGAACCCCACAGA
CGAGTACCTGGAGGGCATGATGAACGAGGCGCCAGGGCCCATCAACTTCACCATGTTCCTCACAATGTTT
GGGGAGAAGCTGAACGGCACAGACCCCGAGGATGTGATCCGCAATGCCTTTGCCTGCTTTGATGAGGAGG
CCTCAGGCTTCATCCACGAGGACCACCTGAGGGAGCTGCTCACCACCATGGGCGACCGATTCACGGATGA
GGAGGTGGACGAGATGTACCGCGAGGCACCCATTGATAAGAAGGGCAACTTCAACTACGTGGAGTTCACT
CGCATCCTCAAACACGGCGCCAAGGACAAGGACGACTAATCTAGAGGGCCCTATTCTATAGTGTCACCTA
AATGCTAGAGCTCGCTGATCAGCCTCGACTGTGCCTTCTAGTTGCCAGCCATCTGTTGTTTGCCCCTCCC
CCGTGCCTTCCTTGACCCTGGAAGGTGCCACTCCCACTGTCCTTTCCTAATAAAATGAGGAAATTGCATC
GCATTGTCTGAGTAGGTGTCATTCTATTCTGGGGGGTGGGGTGGGGCAGGACAGCAAGGGGGAGGATTGG
GAAGACAATAGCAGGCATGCTGGGGATGCGGTGGGCTCTATGGCTTCTGAGGCGGAAAGAACCAGCTGGG
GCTCTAGGGGGTATCCCC
[124 nt withheld, positions 2189-2312]
C
[91 nt withheld, positions 2314-2404]
A
[49 nt withheld, positions 2406-2454]
CCTTTGACGTTGGAGTCCACGTTCTTT
[37 nt withheld, positions 2482-2518]
ACCCTATCTCGGTCTATTCTTTTGATTTATAAGGGATTTTGCCGATTTCGGCCTATTGGTTAAAAAATGA
GCTGATTTAACAAAAATTTAACGCGAATTAATTCTGTGGAATGTGTGTCAGTTAGGGTGTGGAAAGTCCC
CAGGCTCCCCAGCAGGCAGAAGTATGCAAAGCATGCATCTCAATTAGTCAGCAACCAGGTGTGGAAAGTC
CCCAGGCTCCCCAGCAGGCAGAAGTATGCAAAGCATGCATCTCAATTAGTCAGCAACCATAGTCCCGCCC
CTAACTCCGCCCATCCCGCCCCTAACTCCGCCCAGTTCCGCCCATTCTCCGCCCCATGGCTGACTAATTT
TTTTTATTTATGCAGAGGCCGAGGCCGCCTCTGCCTCTGAGCTATTCCAGAAGTAGTGAGGAGGCTTTTT
TGGAGGCCTAGGCTTTTGCAAAAAGCTCCCGGGAGCTTGTATATCCATTTTCGGATCTGATCAAGAGACA
GGATGAGGATCGTTTCGCATGATTGAACAAGATGGATTGCACGCAGGTTCTCCGGCCGCTTGGGTGGAGA
GGCTATTCGGCTATGACTGGGCACAACAGACAATCGGCTGCTCTGATGCCGCCGTGTTCCGGCTGTCAGC
GCAGGGGCGCCCGGTTCTTTTTGTCAAGACCGACCTGTCCGGTGCCCTGAATGAACTGCAGGACGAGGCA
GCGCGGCTATCGTGGCTGGCCACGACGGGCGTTCCTTGCGCAGCTGTGCTCGACGTTGTCACTGAAGCGG
GAAGGGACTGGCTGCTATTGGGCGAAGTGCCGGGGCAGGATCTCCTGTCATCTCACCTTGCTCCTGCCGA
GAAAGTATCCATCATGGCTGATGCAATGCGGCGGCTGCATACGCTTGATCCGGCTACCTGCCCATTCGAC
CACCAAGCGAAACATCGCATCGAGCGAGCACGTACTCGGATGGAAGCCGGTCTTGTCGATCAGGATGATC
TGGACGAAGAGCATCAGGGGCTCGCGCCAGCCGAACTGTTCGCCAGGCTCAAGGCGCGCATGCCCGACGG
CGAGGATCTCGTCGTGACCCATGGCGATGCCTGCTTGCCGAATATCATGGTGGAAAATGGCCGCTTTTCT
GGATTCATCGACTGTGGCCGGCTGGGTGTGGCGGACCGCTATCAGGACATAGCGTTGGCTACCCGTGATA
TTGCTGAAGAGCTTGGCGGCGAATGGGCTGACCGCTTCCTCGTGCTTTACGGTATCGCCGCTCCCGATTC
GCAGCGCATCGCCTTCTATCGCCTTCTTGACGAGTTCTTCTGAGCGGGACTCTGGGGTTCGAAATGACCG
ACCAAGCGACGCCCAACCTGCCATCACGAGATTTCGATTCCACCGCCGCCTTCTATGAAAGGTTGGGCTT
CGGAATCGTTTTCCGGGACGCCGGCTGGATGATCCTCCAGCGCGGGGATCTCATGCTGGAGTTCTTCGCC
CACCCCAACTTGTTTATTGCAGCTTATAATGGTTACAAATAAAGCAATAGCATCACAAATTTCACAAATA
AAGCATTTTTTTCACTGCATTCTAGTTGTGGTTTGTCCAAACTCATCAATGTATCTTATCATGTCTGTAT
ACCGTCGACCTCTAGCTAGAGCTTGGCGTAATCATGGTCATAGCTGTTTCCTGTGTGAAATTGTTATCCG
CTCACAATTCCACACAACATACGAGCCGGAAGCATAAAGTGTAAAGCCTGGGGTGCCTAATGAGTGAGCT
AACTCACATTAATTGCGTTGCGCTCACTGCCCGCTTTCCAGTCGGGAAACCTGTCGTGCCAGCTGCATTA
ATGAATCGGCCAACGCGCGGGGAGAGGCGGTTTGCGTATTGGGCGCTCTTCCGCTTCCTCGCTCACTGAC
TCGCTGCGCTCGGTCGTTCGGCTGCGGCGAGCGGTATCAGCTCACTCAAAGGCGGTAATACGGTTATCCA
CAGAATCAGGGGATAACGCAGGAAAGAACATGTGAGCAAAAGGCCAGCAAAAGGCCAGGAACCGTAAAAA
GGCCGCGTTGCTGGCGTTTTTCCATAGGCTCCGCCCCCCTGACGAGCATCACAAAAATCGACGCTCAAGT
CAGAGGTGGCGAAACCCGACAGGACTATAAAGATACCAGGCGTTTCCCCCTGGAAGCTCCCTCGTGCGCT
CTCCTGTTCCGACCCTGCCGCTTACCGGATACCTGTCCGCCTTTCTCCCTTCGGGAAGCGTGGCGCTTTC
TCATAGCTCACGCTGTAGGTATCTCAGTTCGGTGTAGGTCGTTCGCTCCAAGCTGGGCTGTGTGCACGAA
CCCCCCGTTCAGCCCGACCGCTGCGCCTTATCCGGTAACTATCGTCTTGAGTCCAACCCGGTAAGACACG
ACTTATCGCCACTGGCAGCAGCCACTGGTAACAGGATTAGCAGAGCGAGGTATGTAGGCGGTGCTACAGA
GTTCTTGAAGTGGTGGCCTAACTACGGCTACACTAGAAGAACAGTATTTGGTATCTGCGCTCTGCTGAAG
CCAGTTACCTTCGGAAAAAGAGTTGGTAGCTCTTGATCCGGCAAACAAACCACCGCTGGTAGCGGTGGTT
TTTTTGTTTGCAAGCAGCAGATTACGCGCAGAAAAAAAGGATCTCAAGAAGATCCTTTGATCTTTTCTAC
GGGGTCTGACGCTCAGTGGAACGAAAACTCACGTTAAGGGATTTTGGTCATGAGATTATCAAAAAGGATC
TTCACCTAGATCCTTTTAAATTAAAAATGAAGTTTTAAATCAATCTAAAGTATATATGAGTAAACTTGGT
CTGACAGTTACCAATGCTTAATCAGTGAGGCACCTATCTCAGCGATCTGTCTATTTCGTTCATCCATAGT
TGCCTGACTCCCCGTCGTGTAGATAACTACGATACGGGAGGGCTTACCATCTGGCCCCAGTGCTGCAATG
ATACCGCGAGACCCACGCTCACCGGCTCCAGATTTATCAGCAATAAACCAGCCAGCCGGAAGGGCCGAGC
GCAGAAGTGGTCCTGCAACTTTATCCGCCTCCATCCAGTCTATTAATTGTTGCCGGGAAGCTAGAGTAAG
TAGTTCGCCAGTTAATAGTTTGCGCAACGTTGTTGCCATTGCTACAGGCATCGTGGTGTCACGCTCGTCG
TTTGGTATGGCTTCATTCAGCTCCGGTTCCCAACGATCAAGGCGAGTTACATGATCCCCCATGTTGTGCA
AAAAAGCGGTTAGCTCCTTCGGTCCTCCGATCGTTGTCAGAAGTAAGTTGGCCGCAGTGTTATCACTCAT
GGTTATGGCAGCACTGCATAATTCTCTTACTGTCATGCCATCCGTAAGATGCTTTTCTGTGACTGGTGAG
TACTCAACCAAGTCATTCTGAGAATAGTGTATGCGGCGACCGAGTTGCTCTTGCCCGGCGTCAATACGGG
ATAATACCGCGCCACATAGCAGAACTTTAAAAGTGCTCATCATTGGAAAACGTTCTTCGGGGCGAAAACT
CTCAAGGATCTTACCGCTGTTGAGATCCAGTTCGATGTAACCCACTCGTGCACCCAACTGATCTTCAGCA
TCTTTTACTTTCACCAGCGTTTCTGGGTGAGCAAAAACAGGAAGGCAAAATGCCGCAAAAAAGGGAATAA
GGGCGACACGGAAATGTTGAATACTCATACTCTTCCTTTTTCAATATTATTGAAGCATTTATCAGGGTTA
TTGTCTCATGAGCGGATACATATTTGAATGTATTTAGAAAAATAAACAAATAGGGGTTCCGCGCACATTT
CCCCGAAAAGTGCCACCTGACGTCGACGGATCGGGAGATCTCCCGATCCCCTATGGTGCACTCTCAGTAC
AATCTGCTCTGA
