>Addgene plasmid #127431 | pMyosin-miRFP670nano | depositor partial sequence | sequence record 243900 | pMyosin-miRFP670nano Partial Sequence
AGCTGGGGTACCATGGCAAACCTGGACAAGATGCTGAATACCACAGTAACAGAGGTGCGGCAGTTCCTGC
AGGTGGACAGAGTGTGCGTGTTCCAGTTTGAGGAGGATTATAGCGGAGTGGTGGTGGTGGAGGCCGTGGA
CGATAGGTGGATCTCCATCCTGAAGACCCAGGTGCGGGATAGATACTTCATGGAGACAAGGGGCGAGGAG
TATTCTCACGGCCGCTACCAGGCCATCGCCGACATCTACACCGCAAACCTGACAGAGTGCTACAGGGATC
TGCTGACACAGTTTCAGGTGAGAGCAATCCTGGCCGTGCCCATCCTGCAGGGCAAGAAGCTGTGGGGCCT
GTTGGTGGCACACCAGCTGGCGGCCCCTAGACAGTGGCAGACCTGGGAGATCGACTTTCTGAAGCAGCAG
GCCGTGGTGGTGGGCATCGCCATCCAGCAGAGCGGAGGTGGTGGATCAGGAGGAGGTGGTTCTGGAGGTG
GTGGATCAGGAGGAAGATCTATGTCGAGCAAGAGAGCCAAGGCCAAGACCACCAAGAAGAGGCCCCAGAG
GGCTACGTCCAATGTCTTCGCCATGTTTGACCAGTCCCAGATCCAGGAGTTTAAGGAGGCCTTCAACATG
ATTGATCAGAACCGCGATGGCTTCATTGATAAGGAGGACCTGCACGACATGTTGGCCTCTCTGGGGAAGA
ACCCCACAGACGAGTACCTGGAGGGCATGATGAACGAGGCGCCAGGGCCCATCAACTTCACCATGTTCCT
CACAATGTTTGGGGAGAAGCTGAACGGCACAGACCCCGAGGATGTGATCCGCAATGCCTTTGCCTGCTTT
GATGAGGAGGCCTCAGGCTTCATCCACGAGGACCACCTGAGGGAGCTGCTCACCACCATGGGCGACCGAT
TCACGGATGAGGAGGTGGACGAGATGTACCGCGAGGCACCCATTGATAAGAAGGGCAACTTCAACTACGT
GGAGTTCACTCGCATCCTCAAACACGGCGCCAAGGACAAGGACGACTAATCTAGAGGGCC
